Addgene plasmid #90803: NIPBL D8.4 gRNA
Purpose: 3rd generation lentiviral gRNA plasmid targeting human NIPBL
Depositing lab: Iain Cheeseman. Depositing organization: Whitehead Institute for Biomedical Research. Publication: Large-Scale Analysis of CRISPR/Cas9 Cell-Cycle Knockouts Reveals the Diversity of p53-Dependent Responses to Cell-Cycle Defects. McKinley KL, Cheeseman IM. Dev Cell. 2017 Feb 27;40(4):405-420.e2. doi: 10.1016/j.devcel.2017.01.012. Epub 2017 Feb 16. PubMed 28216383.
Backbone
  Vector backbone: pLenti-sgRNA
  Backbone manufacturer: Eric Lander & David Sabatini labs (Addgene plasmid #71409)
  Backbone size w/o insert (bp): 9151
  Vector type: Lentiviral, CRISPR
  Selectable markers: Puromycin
Growth in bacteria
  Bacterial resistance: Ampicillin, 100 μg/mL
  Growth temperature: 37°C
  Growth strain: NEB Stable
  Copy number: Unknown
Gene/Insert
  Gene/Insert name: NIPBL (Guide Designation D8.4) (alt name: pKMKO series)
  gRNA/shRNA sequence: CACCgGAATCTAGCAAGATATCTGG
  Species: H. sapiens (human)
  Promoter: U6
  Cloning method: Restriction Enzyme; 5′ cloning site BsmBI (destroyed during cloning); 3′ cloning site BsmBI (destroyed during cloning)
  Sequencing primers: 5′ hU6-F (5'-GAGGGCCTATTTCCCATGATT-3'); 3′ EF1a-R (5'-CACGGCGACTACTGCACTTA-3')
Terms and licenses: Academic/Nonprofit Terms; Industry Terms: Not Available to Industry
Depositor comments: Please note that gRNA target sequence listed is not strictly the 20nt spacer sequence, but also contains the 5' BsmBI overhang. For more information about knockout human cell lines generated using this plasmid, please see http://cellcycleknockouts.wi.mit.edu/ .
How to cite: NIPBL D8.4 gRNA was a gift from Iain Cheeseman (Addgene plasmid # 90803 ; http://n2t.net/addgene:90803 ; RRID:Addgene_90803)
