[The description below was written by a language model from this plasmid's Addgene catalogue record and pLannotate feature annotations shown in this document.]
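Description:
NIPBL D8.4 gRNA is a third-generation lentiviral CRISPR guide plasmid built on the pLenti-sgRNA backbone and designed to express a single guide RNA against human NIPBL. In bacteria it is maintained through a high-copy ColE1/pUC-type origin and selected with ampicillin via the β-lactamase gene. An f1 origin, an SV40 origin, and remnants of lac, T3 and T7 elements are also annotated as backbone carry-over. The catalogue lists the empty backbone at 9,151 bp, whereas the sequenced construct is 7,302 nt. This is consistent with loss of a stuffer fragment when the guide oligos were cloned between the two BsmBI sites, which were destroyed in the process, although the record does not say so explicitly.

The lentiviral transfer cassette begins with an RSV promoter driving a truncated HIV-1 5' LTR, making genomic RNA production Tat-independent. This is followed by the Ψ packaging signal with a partial gag sequence, the RRE for Rev-dependent nuclear export, and a cPPT/CTS. A self-inactivating ΔU3 3' LTR and an SV40 polyadenylation signal close the unit. Within it, a human U6 RNA polymerase III promoter transcribes the NIPBL-targeting spacer fused to the Streptococcus pyogenes guide scaffold (annotated as a tracrRNA fragment). Downstream, an EF-1α core promoter drives puromycin N-acetyltransferase for selection of transduced mammalian cells, with a WPRE to enhance transcript expression.

No Cas9 is encoded, so the nuclease must be supplied separately by the target cells. The plasmid belongs to a series of guides used in a large-scale analysis of cell-cycle gene knockouts in human cell lines.
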