Features (pLannotate 1.2.2; 28 found; start..end, strand, type, name):
      1..70      +  rep_origin     RSF ori (fragment): Plasmids containing the RSF 1030 origin of replication can be propagated in E. coli cells that contain additional plasmids with compatible origins.
     72..164     +  CDS            lacI (fragment): lac repressor; lacI; The lac repressor binds to the lac operator to inhibit transcription in E. coli. This inhibition can be relieved by adding lactose or isopropyl-β-D-thiogalactopyranoside (IPTG).
    177..198     +  protein_bind   CAP binding site: CAP binding activates transcription in the presence of cAMP. E. coli catabolite activator protein
    213..243     +  promoter       lac promoter: promoter for the E. coli lac operon
    251..267     +  protein_bind   lac operator: The lac repressor binds to the lac operator to inhibit transcription in E. coli. This inhibition can be relieved by adding lactose or isopropyl-β-D-thiogalactopyranoside (IPTG). lac repressor encoded by lacI
    312..330     +  promoter       T3 promoter: promoter for bacteriophage T3 RNA polymerase
    358..584     +  promoter       RSV promoter: Rous sarcoma virus enhancer/promoter
    585..765     +  LTR            5' LTR (truncated): truncated 5' long terminal repeat (LTR) from HIV-1
    812..937     +  misc_feature   HIV-1 Ψ: packaging signal of human immunodeficiency virus type 1
    921..1284    +  CDS            HIV-1 gag (fragment): gag protein from human immunodeficiency virus 1; gag
   1430..1663    +  misc_feature   RRE: The Rev response element (RRE) of HIV-1 allows for Rev-dependent mRNA export from the nucleus to the cytoplasm.
   2040..2066    +  CDS            Rev (fragment): human immunodeficiency virus 1 (HIV-1) Rev protein; rev; enhances nuclear export of unspliced and incompletely spliced viral mRNAs
   2070..2310    +  promoter       U6 promoter: RNA polymerase III promoter for human U6 snRNA
   2358..2425    +  misc_RNA       tracrRNA (fragment): trans-activating CRISPR RNA for the Streptococcus pyogenes CRISPR/Cas9 system
   2474..2591    +  misc_feature   cPPT/CTS: central polypurine tract and central termination sequence of HIV-1
   2660..2871    +  promoter       EF-1α core promoter: core promoter for human elongation factor EF-1α
   2897..3496    +  CDS            PuroR (fragment): puromycin N-acetyltransferase; pac from Streptomyces; confers resistance to puromycin
   3512..4100    +  misc_feature   WPRE: woodchuck hepatitis virus posttranscriptional regulatory element
   4151..4170    +  misc_feature   cPPT/CTS (fragment): central polypurine tract and central termination sequence of HIV-1
   4172..4405    +  LTR            3' LTR (ΔU3): self-inactivating 3' long terminal repeat (LTR) from HIV-1
   4483..4604    +  polyA_signal   SV40 poly(A) signal: SV40 polyadenylation signal
   4644..4779    +  rep_origin     SV40 ori: SV40 origin of replication
   4800..4818    -  promoter       T7 promoter: promoter for bacteriophage T7 RNA polymerase
   4826..4981    +  CDS            lacZα (fragment): LacZα fragment of β-galactosidase; lacZ fragment
   4986..5414    +  rep_origin     f1 ori (sequence partly withheld): f1 bacteriophage origin of replication; arrow indicates direction of (+) strand synthesis
   5467..5571    +  promoter       AmpR promoter: bla
   5572..6432    +  CDS            AmpR: β-lactamase; bla; confers resistance to ampicillin, carbenicillin, and related antibiotics
   6603..7191    +  rep_origin     ori: high-copy-number ColE1/pMB1/pBR322/pUC origin of replication
>Addgene plasmid #90803 | NIPBL D8.4 gRNA | addgene full sequence | sequence record 183814 | Addgene NGS Result
GAGTGAGCTGATACCGCTCGCCGCAGCCGAACGACCGAGCGCAGCGAGTCAGTGAGCGAGGAAGCGGAAG
AGCGCCCAATACGCAAACCGCCTCTCCCCGCGCGTTGGCCGATTCATTAATGCAGCTGGCACGACAGGTT
TCCCGACTGGAAAGCGGGCAGTGAGCGCAACGCAATTAATGTGAGTTAGCTCACTCATTAGGCACCCCAG
GCTTTACACTTTATGCTTCCGGCTCGTATGTTGTGTGGAATTGTGAGCGGATAACAATTTCACACAGGAA
ACAGCTATGACCATGATTACGCCAAGCGCGCAATTAACCCTCACTAAAGGGAACAAAAGCTGGAGCTGCA
AGCTTAATGTAGTCTTATGCAATACTCTTGTAGTCTTGCAACATGGTAACGATGAGTTAGCAACATGCCT
TACAAGGAGAGAAAAAGCACCGTGCATGCCGATTGGTGGAAGTAAGGTGGTACGATCGTGCCTTATTAGG
AAGGCAACAGACGGGTCTGACATGGATTGGACGAACCACTGAATTGCCGCATTGCAGAGATATTGTATTT
AAGTGCCTAGCTCGATACATAAACGGGTCTCTCTGGTTAGACCAGATCTGAGCCTGGGAGCTCTCTGGCT
AACTAGGGAACCCACTGCTTAAGCCTCAATAAAGCTTGCCTTGAGTGCTTCAAGTAGTGTGTGCCCGTCT
GTTGTGTGACTCTGGTAACTAGAGATCCCTCAGACCCTTTTAGTCAGTGTGGAAAATCTCTAGCAGTGGC
GCCCGAACAGGGACTTGAAAGCGAAAGGGAAACCAGAGGAGCTCTCTCGACGCAGGACTCGGCTTGCTGA
AGCGCGCACGGCAAGAGGCGAGGGGCGGCGACTGGTGAGTACGCCAAAAATTTTGACTAGCGGAGGCTAG
AAGGAGAGAGATGGGTGCGAGAGCGTCAGTATTAAGCGGGGGAGAATTAGATCGCGATGGGAAAAAATTC
GGTTAAGGCCAGGGGGAAAGAAAAAATATAAATTAAAACATATAGTATGGGCAAGCAGGGAGCTAGAACG
ATTCGCAGTTAATCCTGGCCTGTTAGAAACATCAGAAGGCTGTAGACAAATACTGGGACAGCTACAACCA
TCCCTTCAGACAGGATCAGAAGAACTTAGATCATTATATAATACAGTAGCAACCCTCTATTGTGTGCATC
AAAGGATAGAGATAAAAGACACCAAGGAAGCTTTAGACAAGATAGAGGAAGAGCAAAACAAAAGTAAGAC
CACCGCACAGCAAGCGGCCGCTGATCTTCAGACCTGGAGGAGGAGATATGAGGGACAATTGGAGAAGTGA
ATTATATAAATATAAAGTAGTAAAAATTGAACCATTAGGAGTAGCACCCACCAAGGCAAAGAGAAGAGTG
GTGCAGAGAGAAAAAAGAGCAGTGGGAATAGGAGCTTTGTTCCTTGGGTTCTTGGGAGCAGCAGGAAGCA
CTATGGGCGCAGCGTCAATGACGCTGACGGTACAGGCCAGACAATTATTGTCTGGTATAGTGCAGCAGCA
GAACAATTTGCTGAGGGCTATTGAGGCGCAACAGCATCTGTTGCAACTCACAGTCTGGGGCATCAAGCAG
CTCCAGGCAAGAATCCTGGCTGTGGAAAGATACCTAAAGGATCAACAGCTCCTGGGGATTTGGGGTTGCT
CTGGAAAACTCATTTGCACCACTGCTGTGCCTTGGAATGCTAGTTGGAGTAATAAATCTCTGGAACAGAT
TTGGAATCACACGACCTGGATGGAGTGGGACAGAGAAATTAACAATTACACAAGCTTAATACACTCCTTA
ATTGAAGAATCGCAAAACCAGCAAGAAAAGAATGAACAAGAATTATTGGAATTAGATAAATGGGCAAGTT
TGTGGAATTGGTTTAACATAACAAATTGGCTGTGGTATATAAAATTATTCATAATGATAGTAGGAGGCTT
GGTAGGTTTAAGAATAGTTTTTGCTGTACTTTCTATAGTGAATAGAGTTAGGCAGGGATATTCACCATTA
TCGTTTCAGACCCACCTCCCAACCCCGAGGGGACCCAGAGAGGGCCTATTTCCCATGATTCCTTCATATT
TGCATATACGATACAAGGCTGTTAGAGAGATAATTAGAATTAATTTGACTGTAAACACAAAGATATTAGT
ACAAAATACGTGACGTAGAAAGTAATAATTTCTTGGGTAGTTTGCAGTTTTAAAATTATGTTTTAAAATG
GACTATCATATGCTTACCGTAACTTGAAAGTATTTCGATTTCTTGGCTTTATATATCTTGTGGAAAGGAC
GAAACACCGGAATCTAGCAAGATATCTGGGTTTAAGAGCTATGCTGGAAACAGCATAGCAAGTTTAAATA
AGGCTAGTCCGTTATCAACTTGAAAAAGTGGCACCGAGTCGGTGCTTTTTTTGAATTCTAGATCTTGAGA
CAAATGGCAGTATTCATCCACAATTTTAAAAGAAAAGGGGGGATTGGGGGGTACAGTGCAGGGGAAAGAA
TAGTAGACATAATAGCAACAGACATACAAACTAAAGAATTACAAAAACAAATTACAAAAATTCAAAATTT
TCGGGTTTATTACAGGGACAGCAGAGATCCACTTTGGCGCCGGCTCGAGTGGCTCCGGTGCCCGTCAGTG
GGCAGAGCGCACATCGCCCACAGTCCCCGAGAAGTTGGGGGGAGGGGTCGGCAATTGAACCGGTGCCTAG
AGAAGGTGGCGCGGGGTAAACTGGGAAAGTGATGTCGTGTACTGGCTCCGCCTTTTTCCCGAGGGTGGGG
GAGAACCGTATATAAGTGCAGTAGTCGCCGTGAACGTTCTTTTTCGCAACGGGTTTGCCGCCAGAACACA
GGTGTCGTGACGCGGGATCCGCCACCATGACCGAGTACAAGCCCACGGTGCGCCTCGCCACCCGCGACGA
CGTCCCCAGGGCCGTACGCACCCTCGCCGCCGCGTTCGCCGACTACCCCGCCACGCGCCACACCGTCGAT
CCGGACCGCCACATCGAGCGGGTCACCGAGCTGCAAGAACTCTTCCTCACGCGCGTCGGGCTCGACATCG
GCAAGGTGTGGGTCGCGGACGACGGCGCCGCGGTGGCGGTCTGGACCACGCCGGAGAGCGTCGAAGCGGG
GGCGGTGTTCGCCGAGATCGGCCCGCGCATGGCCGAGTTGAGCGGTTCCCGGCTGGCCGCGCAGCAACAG
ATGGAAGGCCTCCTGGCGCCGCACCGGCCCAAGGAGCCCGCGTGGTTCCTGGCCACCGTCGGAGTCTCGC
CCGACCACCAGGGCAAGGGTCTGGGCAGCGCCGTCGTGCTCCCCGGAGTGGAGGCGGCCGAGCGCGCCGG
GGTGCCCGCCTTCCTGGAGACCTCCGCGCCCCGCAACCTCCCCTTCTACGAGCGGCTCGGCTTCACCGTC
ACCGCCGACGTCGAGGTGCCCGAAGGACCGCGCACCTGGTGCATGACCCGCAAGCCCGGTGCCTGAACGC
GTTAAGTCGACAATCAACCTCTGGATTACAAAATTTGTGAAAGATTGACTGGTATTCTTAACTATGTTGC
TCCTTTTACGCTATGTGGATACGCTGCTTTAATGCCTTTGTATCATGCTATTGCTTCCCGTATGGCTTTC
ATTTTCTCCTCCTTGTATAAATCCTGGTTGCTGTCTCTTTATGAGGAGTTGTGGCCCGTTGTCAGGCAAC
GTGGCGTGGTGTGCACTGTGTTTGCTGACGCAACCCCCACTGGTTGGGGCATTGCCACCACCTGTCAGCT
CCTTTCCGGGACTTTCGCTTTCCCCCTCCCTATTGCCACGGCGGAACTCATCGCCGCCTGCCTTGCCCGC
TGCTGGACAGGGGCTCGGCTGTTGGGCACTGACAATTCCGTGGTGTTGTCGGGGAAATCATCGTCCTTTC
CTTGGCTGCTCGCCTGTGTTGCCACCTGGATTCTGCGCGGGACGTCCTTCTGCTACGTCCCTTCGGCCCT
CAATCCAGCGGACCTTCCTTCCCGCGGCCTGCTGCCGGCTCTGCGGCCTCTTCCGCGTCTTCGCCTTCGC
CCTCAGACGAGTCGGATCTCCCTTTGGGCCGCCTCCCCGCGTCGACTTTAAGACCAATGACTTACAAGGC
AGCTGTAGATCTTAGCCACTTTTTAAAAGAAAAGGGGGGACTGGAAGGGCTAATTCACTCCCAACGAAGA
CAAGATCTGCTTTTTGCTTGTACTGGGTCTCTCTGGTTAGACCAGATCTGAGCCTGGGAGCTCTCTGGCT
AACTAGGGAACCCACTGCTTAAGCCTCAATAAAGCTTGCCTTGAGTGCTTCAAGTAGTGTGTGCCCGTCT
GTTGTGTGACTCTGGTAACTAGAGATCCCTCAGACCCTTTTAGTCAGTGTGGAAAATCTCTAGCAGTACG
TATAGTAGTTCATGTCATCTTATTATTCAGTATTTATAACTTGCAAAGAAATGAATATCAGAGAGTGAGA
GGAACTTGTTTATTGCAGCTTATAATGGTTACAAATAAAGCAATAGCATCACAAATTTCACAAATAAAGC
ATTTTTTTCACTGCATTCTAGTTGTGGTTTGTCCAAACTCATCAATGTATCTTATCATGTCTGGCTCTAG
CTATCCCGCCCCTAACTCCGCCCATCCCGCCCCTAACTCCGCCCAGTTCCGCCCATTCTCCGCCCCATGG
CTGACTAATTTTTTTTATTTATGCAGAGGCCGAGGCCGCCTCGGCCTCTGAGCTATTCCAGAAGTAGTGA
GGAGGCTTTTTTGGAGGCCTAGGGACGTACCCAATTCGCCCTATAGTGAGTCGTATTACGCGCGCTCACT
GGCCGTCGTTTTACAACGTCGTGACTGGGAAAACCCTGGCGTTACCCAACTTAATCGCCTTGCAGCACAT
CCCCCTTTCGCCAGCTGGCGTAATAGCGAAGAGGCCCGCACCGATCGCCCTTCCCAACAGTTGCGCAGCC
TGAATGGCGAATGGG
[124 nt withheld, positions 4986-5109]
C
[91 nt withheld, positions 5111-5201]
A
[49 nt withheld, positions 5203-5251]
CCTTTGACGTTGGAGTCCACGTTCTTT
[37 nt withheld, positions 5279-5315]
ACCCTATCTCGGTCTATTCTTTTGATTTATAAGGGATTTTGCCGATTTCGGCCTATTGGTTAAAAAATGA
GCTGATTTAACAAAAATTTAACGCGAATTTTAACAAAATATTAACGCTTACAATTTAGGTGGCACTTTTC
GGGGAAATGTGCGCGGAACCCCTATTTGTTTATTTTTCTAAATACATTCAAATATGTATCCGCTCATGAG
ACAATAACCCTGATAAATGCTTCAATAATATTGAAAAAGGAAGAGTATGAGTATTCAACATTTCCGTGTC
GCCCTTATTCCCTTTTTTGCGGCATTTTGCCTTCCTGTTTTTGCTCACCCAGAAACGCTGGTGAAAGTAA
AAGATGCTGAAGATCAGTTGGGTGCACGAGTGGGTTACATCGAACTGGATCTCAACAGCGGTAAGATCCT
TGAGAGTTTTCGCCCCGAAGAACGTTTTCCAATGATGAGCACTTTTAAAGTTCTGCTATGTGGCGCGGTA
TTATCCCGTATTGACGCCGGGCAAGAGCAACTCGGTCGCCGCATACACTATTCTCAGAATGACTTGGTTG
AGTACTCACCAGTCACAGAAAAGCATCTTACGGATGGCATGACAGTAAGAGAATTATGCAGTGCTGCCAT
AACCATGAGTGATAACACTGCGGCCAACTTACTTCTGACAACGATCGGAGGACCGAAGGAGCTAACCGCT
TTTTTGCACAACATGGGGGATCATGTAACTCGCCTTGATCGTTGGGAACCGGAGCTGAATGAAGCCATAC
CAAACGACGAGCGTGACACCACGATGCCTGTAGCAATGGCAACAACGTTGCGCAAACTATTAACTGGCGA
ACTACTTACTCTAGCTTCCCGGCAACAATTAATAGACTGGATGGAGGCGGATAAAGTTGCAGGACCACTT
CTGCGCTCGGCCCTTCCGGCTGGCTGGTTTATTGCTGATAAATCTGGAGCCGGTGAGCGTGGGTCTCGCG
GTATCATTGCAGCACTGGGGCCAGATGGTAAGCCCTCCCGTATCGTAGTTATCTACACGACGGGGAGTCA
GGCAACTATGGATGAACGAAATAGACAGATCGCTGAGATAGGTGCCTCACTGATTAAGCATTGGTAACTG
TCAGACCAAGTTTACTCATATATACTTTAGATTGATTTAAAACTTCATTTTTAATTTAAAAGGATCTAGG
TGAAGATCCTTTTTGATAATCTCATGACCAAAATCCCTTAACGTGAGTTTTCGTTCCACTGAGCGTCAGA
CCCCGTAGAAAAGATCAAAGGATCTTCTTGAGATCCTTTTTTTCTGCGCGTAATCTGCTGCTTGCAAACA
AAAAAACCACCGCTACCAGCGGTGGTTTGTTTGCCGGATCAAGAGCTACCAACTCTTTTTCCGAAGGTAA
CTGGCTTCAGCAGAGCGCAGATACCAAATACTGTTCTTCTAGTGTAGCCGTAGTTAGGCCACCACTTCAA
GAACTCTGTAGCACCGCCTACATACCTCGCTCTGCTAATCCTGTTACCAGTGGCTGCTGCCAGTGGCGAT
AAGTCGTGTCTTACCGGGTTGGACTCAAGACGATAGTTACCGGATAAGGCGCAGCGGTCGGGCTGAACGG
GGGGTTCGTGCACACAGCCCAGCTTGGAGCGAACGACCTACACCGAACTGAGATACCTACAGCGTGAGCT
ATGAGAAAGCGCCACGCTTCCCGAAGGGAGAAAGGCGGACAGGTATCCGGTAAGCGGCAGGGTCGGAACA
GGAGAGCGCACGAGGGAGCTTCCAGGGGGAAACGCCTGGTATCTTTATAGTCCTGTCGGGTTTCGCCACC
TCTGACTTGAGCGTCGATTTTTGTGATGCTCGTCAGGGGGGCGGAGCCTATGGAAAAACGCCAGCAACGC
GGCCTTTTTACGGTTCCTGGCCTTTTGCTGGCCTTTTGCTCACATGTTCTTTCCTGCGTTATCCCCTGAT
TCTGTGGATAACCGTATTACCGCCTTT
